>Addgene plasmid #16990 | XP1 Xwnt-1 | addgene partial sequence | sequence record 23229 | T7 5'-TAATACGACTCACTATAGGG-3'
TCGACTCTAGAGGATCCCCGGGCGAGCTCGAATTCCGGAGACTCGGAACTGGTCGCTCTGGTGCAGCTCA
ACTCGCCGACCCTCTCAAGTTGCTCAGTCGGGATTTAGGCAGAGTTTTGGCACTTTTCATGTAGCAGGCT
CCTGTGCTGCCATTCTTCATCATCGGGACTGTATTGCCAAGAAGCCCAGGTATCCCCTTGAGACCTGCAC
CGACCCCGCCGACCCCTTGCCTTCCCACCTGTTGCTGTTTCTGCCTTGGGTGCATCTTGTCTCCAAAGCA
ATGAGGATCCTCACTTTTCTGCTCGGCCTGAAGACTCTGTGGGTTTTGGCCTTTTCTTCTCTGTCCAACA
CCATCGCAGTGAATAACAGCGGCAAATGGTGGGGGATAGTGAATGTGGCTTCTGCAGGGAACGTGCTTCC
TGGATCAGATGCTCGGCCTGTTCCTTTGGTGCTAGATCCAAGCCTGCAGCTACTTAGCCGGAGGCAGAAA
CGTTTAATTCGCCAGAACCCAGGAATACTTCAGAGCATAACCCGAGGCCTACACAGTGCCATCCGAGAGT
GCAAATGGCATTTTAGGAACCGACGCTGGAACTGCCCAACTGGAACTGGAAACCAAGTTTTTGGAAAGAT
AATTAACAGAGGCTGCAGAGAAACAGCTTTTGTATTTGCCATCACCAGTGCAGGAGTGACTCATTCTGTA
GCTCGCTCGTGCTCAGAAGGTTCCATTGAGTCTTGCTCATGTGACTACCGG
