[The description below was written by a language model from this plasmid's Addgene catalogue record.]
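Description:
XP1 Xwnt-1 is a cDNA clone of the Xenopus laevis Wnt-1 gene (Xwnt-1, also known as wnt1.L or Xint-1) carried in pGEM2, a small (about 2.9 kb) Promega in vitro transcription vector. It is catalogued as a bacterial expression vector, but the backbone and the depositor's notes point to use as a transcription template rather than for protein production in bacteria. The plasmid is maintained in E. coli at high copy number and selected with ampicillin. The insert of roughly 2 kb was isolated from a stage 17 (neurula) embryo cDNA library in lambda gt10 and placed into the vector as an EcoRI fragment, with the EcoRI sites retained at both ends so the cDNA can be excised again.

The key functional feature of the backbone is the pair of opposing bacteriophage promoters, T7 and SP6, that flank the cloning site and also serve as sequencing primer sites. Linearising the plasmid on one side of the insert and transcribing from the promoter on the other side gives run-off RNA of defined strand. According to the depositor, cutting with HindIII and transcribing with SP6 polymerase yields the antisense strand, while cutting with SphI and transcribing with T7 polymerase yields the sense strand, which implies that the cDNA is oriented with its 5′ end toward T7. The construct is therefore chiefly a template for making labelled riboprobes, with the sense transcript as a control. This fits the associated study of overlapping Xwnt-1 and Xwnt-3A expression in neural tissue of frog embryos. No feature table was provided, so details such as the extent of untranslated regions within the cDNA are not stated.
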