Addgene plasmid #16990: XP1 Xwnt-1
Depositing lab: Randall Moon. Depositing organization: University of Washington. Publication: Overlapping expression of Xwnt-3A and Xwnt-1 in neural tissue of Xenopus laevis embryos. Wolda SL, Moody CJ, Moon RT. Dev Biol. 1993 Jan. 155(1):46-57. 10.1006/dbio.1993.1005 PubMed 8416844.
Backbone
  Vector backbone: pGem2
  Backbone manufacturer: Promega
  Backbone size w/o insert (bp): 2900
  Vector type: Bacterial Expression
Growth in bacteria
  Bacterial resistance: Ampicillin, 100 μg/mL
  Growth temperature: 37°C
  Growth strain: DH5alpha
  Copy number: High Copy
Gene/Insert
  Gene/Insert name: Xwnt-1 (alt names: Wnt-1; wnt1-A)
  Species: X. laevis (frog)
  Insert size (bp): 2000
  Entrez Gene: wnt1.L (a.k.a. XELAEV_18013314mg, Xint-1, Xwnt1, int-1, int1, pxwnt-1, wnt-1, wnt1, wnt1-a)
  Cloning method: Restriction Enzyme; 5′ cloning site EcoR1 (not destroyed); 3′ cloning site EcoRI (not destroyed)
  Sequencing primers: 5′ T7; 3′ SP6
Terms and licenses: Academic/Nonprofit Terms; Industry Terms: Not Available to Industry
Depositor comments: Insert: cDNA from stage 17 lambda gt10 of Melton library. Antisense probe: cut with Hind III and transcribe with Sp6. Sense probe: cut with Sph1 and transcribe with T7. Plasmid History: Constructed by N. Edelstein and R. Moon on date of 8/92. Citation: Wolda et al., Developmental Biology 155, (1993).
How to cite: XP1 Xwnt-1 was a gift from Randall Moon (Addgene plasmid # 16990 ; http://n2t.net/addgene:16990 ; RRID:Addgene_16990)
